>Addgene plasmid #123860 | MTK6_006 | addgene full sequence | sequence record 249810 | Addgene NGS Result
ACCTCTTACGTGCCCGATCAATCATGACCAAAATCCCTTAACGTGAGTTTTCGTTCCACTGAGCGTCAGA
CCCCGTAGAAAAGATCAAAGGATCTTCTTGAGATCCTTTTTTTCTGCGCGTAATCTGCTGCTTGCAAACA
AAAAAACCACCGCTACCAGCGGTGGTTTGTTTGCCGGATCAAGAGCTACCAACTCTTTTTCCGAAGGTAA
CTGGCTTCAGCAGAGCGCAGATACCAAATACTGTTCTTCTAGTGTAGCCGTAGTTAGGCCACCACTTCAA
GAACTCTGTAGCACCGCCTACATACCTCGCTCTGCTAATCCTGTTACCAGTGGCTGCTGCCAGTGGCGAT
AAGTCGTGTCTTACCGGGTTGGACTCAAGACGATAGTTACCGGATAAGGCGCAGCGGTCGGGCTGAACGG
GGGGTTCGTGCACACAGCCCAGCTTGGAGCGAACGACCTACACCGAACTGAGATACCTACAGCGTGAGCT
ATGAGAAAGCGCCACGCTTCCCGAAGGGAGAAAGGCGGACAGGTATCCGGTAAGCGGCAGGGTCGGAACA
GGAGAGCGCACGAGGGAGCTTCCAGGGGGAAACGCCTGGTATCTTTATAGTCCTGTCGGGTTTCGCCACC
TCTGACTTGAGCGTCGATTTTTGTGATGCTCGTCAGGGGGGCGGAGCCTATGGAAAAACGCCAGCAACGC
GGCCTTTTTACGGTTCCTGGCCTTTTGCTGGCCTTTTGCTCACATGTTCTTTCCTGCGTTATCCCCTGAT
TCTGTGGATAACCGTAGTCGGTCTCATACAACTAGAGATCTATGTGAGGATCCTAACTCGAGATCGAGAG
TTGAGACCAGACCAATAAAAAACGCCCGGCGGCAACCGAGCGTTCTGAACAAATCCAGATGGAGTTCTGA
GGTCATTACTGGATCTATCAACAGGAGTCCAAGCGAGCTCGATATCAAATTACGCCCCGCCCTGCCACTC
ATCGCAGTACTGTTGTAATTCATTAAGCATTCTGCCGACATGGAAGCCATCACAAACGGCATGATGAACC
TGAATCGCCAGCGGCATCAGCACCTTGTCGCCTTGCGTATAATATTTGCCCATGGTGAAAACGGGGGCGA
AGAAGTTGTCCATATTGGCCACGTTTAAATCAAAACTGGTGAAACTCACCCAGGGATTGGCTGAAACGAA
AAACATATTCTCAATAAACCCTTTAGGGAAATAGGCCAGGTTTTCACCGTAACACGCCACATCTTGCGAA
TATATGTGTAGAAACTGCCGGAAATCGTCGTGGTATTCACTCCAGAGCGATGAAAACGTTTCAGTTTGCT
CATGGAAAACGGTGTAACAAGGGTGAACACTATCCCATATCACCAGCTCACCGTCTTTCATTGCCATACG
AAATTCCGGATGAGCATTCATCAGGCGGGCAAGAATGTGAATAAAGGCCGGATAAAACTTGTGCTTATTT
TTCTTTACGGTCTTTAAAAAGGCCGTAATATCCAGCTGAACGGTCTGGTTATAGGTACATTGAGCAACTG
ACTGAAATGCCTCAAAATGTTCTTTACGATGCCATTGGGATATATCAACGGTGGTATATCCAGTGATTTT
TTTCTCCATTTTAGCTTCCTTAGCTCCTGAAAATCTCGATAACTCAAAAAATACGCCCGGTAGTGATCTT
ATTTCATTATGGTGAAAGTTGGA
Features (pLannotate 1.2.2; 4 found; start..end, strand, type, name):
     98..686     +  rep_origin     ori: high-copy-number ColE1/pMB1/pBR322/pUC origin of replication
    855..889     -  terminator     lambda t0 terminator: minimal transcription terminator from phage lambda (Scholtissek and Grosse, 1987)
    963..1619    -  CDS            cat: CAT_ECOLX - Experimental evidence at protein level: Swiss-Prot protein existence level 1. This enzyme is an effector of chloramphenicol resistance in bacteria. From Escherichia coli. This protein is used as a marker in many commonly used cloning vectors, such as pACYC184.
   1620..14      -  promoter       cat promoter (across the origin): promoter of the E. coli cat gene encoding chloramphenicol acetyltransferase
