[The description below was written by a language model from this plasmid's Addgene catalogue record and pLannotate feature annotations shown in this document.]
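Description:
MTK6_006 is a small part plasmid (about 1.7 kb) from the Mammalian Toolkit (MTK), a modular hierarchical cloning system for assembling genetic circuits for mammalian cells. It is built on the MTK0_027 part-entry backbone and carries a synthetic spacer as a "type 6" part. In the MTK scheme, the type 6 position is reserved for components of the destination backbone, such as resistance cassettes, nuclear markers or integrase recognition sites. A spacer at this position acts as a neutral filler, letting an assembly be completed when none of those functional elements is wanted.

Although it is catalogued as a mammalian expression vector, the annotated features are all bacterial maintenance elements. These are a high-copy ColE1/pUC-type origin of replication and a chloramphenicol acetyltransferase (cat) gene, which is driven by its native promoter and followed by a minimal lambda t0 terminator. The plasmid is therefore propagated in E. coli under chloramphenicol selection. No mammalian promoter, coding sequence, reporter or polyadenylation signal was detected, which fits a plasmid whose only role is to donate a non-functional part.

The spacer itself was not annotated. It presumably lies in one of the short unannotated stretches between the cat cassette and the origin, but the record gives neither its length nor its composition. The flanking cloning sites are listed as unknown, so the enzymes and overhangs that define the type 6 junctions cannot be stated from this record. The plasmid is typically combined with other MTK parts to build transcription-unit or destination vectors.
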