Addgene plasmid #123860: MTK6_006
Purpose: Encodes a spacer cassette as a type 6 part to be used in the MTK system
Depositing lab: Hana El-Samad. Depositing organization: University of California, San Francisco (UCSF). Publication: A Toolkit for Rapid Modular Construction of Biological Circuits in Mammalian Cells. Fonseca JP, Bonny AR, Kumar GR, Ng AH, Town J, Wu QC, Aslankoohi E, Chen SY, Dods G, Harrigan P, Osimiri LC, Kistler AL, El-Samad H. ACS Synth Biol. 2019 Nov 15;8(11):2593-2606. doi: 10.1021/acssynbio.9b00322. Epub 2019 Nov 5. PubMed 31686495.
Backbone
  Vector backbone: MTK0_027
  Vector type: Mammalian Expression
Growth in bacteria
  Bacterial resistance: Chloramphenicol, 25 μg/mL
  Growth temperature: 37°C
  Growth strain: DH5alpha
  Copy number: Unknown
Gene/Insert
  Gene/Insert name: Spacer
  Species: Synthetic
  Cloning method: Restriction Enzyme; 5′ cloning site unknown (unknown if destroyed); 3′ cloning site unknown (unknown if destroyed)
Terms and licenses: Academic/Nonprofit Terms; Industry Terms: Not Available to Industry
Depositor comments: Type 6 parts can be components of the destination backbone such as resistance cassette, nuclear marker, integrase recognition sites in the MTK Please visit https://www.biorxiv.org/content/10.1101/506188v2 for BioRxiv preprint
How to cite: MTK6_006 was a gift from Hana El-Samad (Addgene plasmid # 123860 ; http://n2t.net/addgene:123860 ; RRID:Addgene_123860)
